Addgene plasmid #171289: pFTK017
Purpose: Part Plasmid Entry Vector (LVL0) from the Fungal Modular Cloning ToolKit.
Depositing lab: Arnold Driessen. Depositing organization: University of Groningen. Publication: Modular Synthetic Biology Toolkit for Filamentous Fungi. Mozsik L, Pohl C, Meyer V, Bovenberg RAL, Nygard Y, Driessen AJM. ACS Synth Biol. 2021 Nov 2. doi: 10.1021/acssynbio.1c00260. PubMed 34726388.
Backbone
  Vector backbone: pICH41295
  Vector type: Bacterial Expression, Yeast Expression, Synthetic Biology
Growth in bacteria
  Bacterial resistance: Spectinomycin, 50 μg/mL
  Growth temperature: 37°C
  Growth strain: DH5alpha
  Copy number: High Copy
Gene/Insert
  Gene/Insert name: PTET-5x-repeat promoter+CPgpdA (fused)
  Species: Penicillium, Aspergillus, or other fungal sources
  Mutation: n/a
  Cloning method: Restriction Enzyme; 5′ cloning site Unknown (unknown if destroyed)
Terms and licenses: Academic/Nonprofit Terms; Industry Terms: Not Available to Industry
How to cite: pFTK017 was a gift from Arnold Driessen (Addgene plasmid # 171289 ; http://n2t.net/addgene:171289 ; RRID:Addgene_171289)
