[The description below was written by a language model from this plasmid's Addgene catalogue record and pLannotate feature annotations shown in this document.]
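Description:
pFTK017 is a level 0 (LVL0) part plasmid from the Fungal Modular Cloning ToolKit, a Golden Gate/MoClo-style system for assembling expression constructs for filamentous fungi. It is built on the pICH41295 entry backbone and is a small plasmid of about 2.7 kb. It is propagated in E. coli from a high-copy ColE1/pUC-type origin and selected with spectinomycin through the aadA adenylyltransferase gene. The bla (AmpR) promoter annotated upstream probably drives this gene. The short integrase, gentamicin acetyltransferase and lacI fragments in the feature table look like remnants of the resistance cassette and backbone rather than functional elements.

The stored part is a synthetic hybrid promoter, recorded as a five-repeat TET promoter fused to the gpdA core promoter. The annotation supports this, showing a partial match to a tetracycline response element (an array of tetO operator sites bound by TetR-derived regulators). This is followed closely by sequence matching the intron region of the Aspergillus nidulans glyceraldehyde-3-phosphate dehydrogenase (gpdA) gene, which presumably belongs to the minimal core promoter segment. In this design the operator repeats act as an upstream activating sequence that recruits a TetR-based synthetic transcription factor, and the gpdA core provides the basal transcription initiation site. Expression therefore depends on the regulator and responds to tetracycline or doxycycline.

The plasmid carries no coding sequence, terminator or fungal selection marker, so it is not an expression vector by itself. It serves as a donor of a standardised promoter module to be combined with coding and terminator parts into higher-level transcription units for Penicillium, Aspergillus or related fungi. The record does not state the flanking Type IIS sites or overhangs.
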