Features (pLannotate 1.2.2; 8 found; start..end, strand, type, name):
    110..214     +  promoter       AmpR promoter: bla
    205..285     -  CDS            int (fragment): INT2_ECOLX - Protein inferred from homology: Swiss-Prot protein existence level 3. Putative integrase believed to be involved in the insertion of antibiotic resistance genes into plasmids and transposons. From Escherichia coli.
    373..429     +  CDS            GmR (fragment): gentamycin acetyltransferase; aacC1; confers resistance to gentamycin
    436..1224    +  CDS            aadA: S3AD_ECOLX - Experimental evidence at protein level: Swiss-Prot protein existence level 1. Mediates bacterial resistance to the antibiotics streptomycin and spectinomycin. From Escherichia coli.
   1398..1986    +  rep_origin     ori: high-copy-number ColE1/pMB1/pBR322/pUC origin of replication
   2169..2218    +  CDS            lacI (fragment): lac repressor; lacI; The lac repressor binds to the lac operator to inhibit transcription in E. coli. This inhibition can be relieved by adding lactose or isopropyl-β-D-thiogalactopyranoside (IPTG).
   2254..2468    +  protein_bind   tetracycline response element (fragment): contains seven copies of the tetracycline operator tetO tetracycline repressor TetR
   2523..2638    +  intron         gpdA intron: gpdA; intron from the Aspergillus nidulans glyceraldehyde-3-phosphate dehydrogenase gene (Punt et al., 1990)
>Addgene plasmid #171289 | pFTK017 | addgene full sequence | sequence record 349585 | Addgene NGS Result
GTGGCTCTTCAGTGGACGAAAGGGCCTCGTGATACGCCTATTTTTATAGGTTAATGTCATGATAATAATG
GTTTCTTAGACGTCAGGTGGCACTTTTCGGGGAAATGTGCGCGGAACCCCTATTTGTTTATTTTTCTAAA
TACATTCAAATATGTATCCGCTCATGAGACAATAACCCTGATAAATGCTTCAATAATATTGAAAAAGGAA
GAGTATGCGCTCACGCAACTGGTCCAGAACCTTGACCGAACGCAGCGGTGGTAACGGCGCAGTGGCGGTT
TTCATGGCTTGTTATGACTGTTTTTTTTTGGGGTACAGTCTATGCCTCGGGCATCCAAGCAGCAAGCGCG
TTACGCCGTGGGTCGATGTTTGATGTTATGGAGCAGCAACGATGTTACGCAGCAGGGCAGTCGCCCTAAA
ACAAAGTTAAACATCATGAGGGAAGCGGTGATCGCCGAAGTATCGACTCAACTATCAGAGGTAGTTGGCG
TCATCGAGCGCCATCTCGAACCGACGTTGCTGGCCGTACATTTGTACGGCTCCGCAGTGGATGGCGGCCT
GAAGCCACACAGCGATATTGATTTGCTGGTTACGGTGACCGTAAGGCTTGATGAAACAACGCGGCGAGCT
TTGATCAACGACCTTTTGGAAACTTCGGCTTCCCCTGGAGAGAGCGAGATTCTCCGCGCTGTAGAAGTCA
CCATTGTTGTGCACGACGACATCATTCCGTGGCGTTATCCAGCTAAGCGCGAACTGCAATTTGGAGAATG
GCAGCGCAATGACATTCTTGCAGGTATCTTCGAGCCAGCCACGATCGACATTGATCTGGCTATCTTGCTG
ACAAAAGCAAGAGAACATAGCGTTGCCTTGGTAGGTCCAGCGGCGGAGGAACTCTTTGATCCGGTTCCTG
AACAGGATCTATTTGAGGCGCTAAATGAAACCTTAACGCTATGGAACTCGCCGCCCGACTGGGCTGGCGA
TGAGCGAAATGTAGTGCTTACGTTGTCCCGCATTTGGTACAGCGCAGTAACCGGCAAAATCGCGCCGAAG
GATGTCGCTGCCGACTGGGCAATGGAGCGCCTGCCGGCCCAGTATCAGCCCGTCATACTTGAAGCTAGAC
AGGCTTATCTTGGACAAGAAGAAGATCGCTTGGCCTCGCGCGCAGATCAGTTGGAAGAATTTGTCCATTA
CGTAAAAGGCGAGATCACCAAGGTAGTCGGCAAATAACTGTCAGACCAAGTTTACTCATATATACTTTAG
ATTGATTTAAAACTTCATTTTTAATTTAAAAGGATCTAGGTGAAGATCCTTTTTGATAATCTCATGACCA
AAATCCCTTAACGTGAGTTTTCGTTCCACTGAGCGTCAGACCCCGTAGAAAAGATCAAAGGATCTTCTTG
AGATCCTTTTTTTCTGCGCGTAATCTGCTGCTTGCAAACAAAAAAACCACCGCTACCAGCGGTGGTTTGT
TTGCCGGATCAAGAGCTACCAACTCTTTTTCCGAAGGTAACTGGCTTCAGCAGAGCGCAGATACCAAATA
CTGTTCTTCTAGTGTAGCCGTAGTTAGGCCACCACTTCAAGAACTCTGTAGCACCGCCTACATACCTCGC
TCTGCTAATCCTGTTACCAGTGGCTGCTGCCAGTGGCGATAAGTCGTGTCTTACCGGGTTGGACTCAAGA
CGATAGTTACCGGATAAGGCGCAGCGGTCGGGCTGAACGGGGGGTTCGTGCACACAGCCCAGCTTGGAGC
GAACGACCTACACCGAACTGAGATACCTACAGCGTGAGCTATGAGAAAGCGCCACGCTTCCCGAAGGGAG
AAAGGCGGACAGGTATCCGGTAAGCGGCAGGGTCGGAACAGGAGAGCGCACGAGGGAGCTTCCAGGGGGA
AACGCCTGGTATCTTTATAGTCCTGTCGGGTTTCGCCACCTCTGACTTGAGCGTCGATTTTTGTGATGCT
CGTCAGGGGGGCGGAGCCTATGGAAAAACGCCAGCAACGCGGCCTTTTTACGGTTCCTGGCCTTTTGCTG
GCCTTTTGCTCACATGTTCTTTCCTGCGTTATCCCCTGATTCTGTGGATAACCGTATTACCGCCTTTGAG
TGAGCTGATACCGCTCGCCGCAGCCGAACGACCGAGCGCAGCGAGTCAGTGAGCGAGGAAGCGGAAGAGC
GCCCAATACGCAAACCGCCTCTCCCCGCGCGTTGGCCGATTCATTAATCACTCTGTGGTCTCAGGAGGCC
CTTTCGTATTCACTCGAGTTTACCACTCCCTATCAGTGATAGAGAAAAGTGAAAGTCGAGTTTACCACTC
CCTATCAGTGATAGAGAAAAGTGAAAGTCGAGTTTACCACTCCCTATCAGTGATAGAGAAAAGTGAAAGT
CGAGTTTACCACTCCCTATCAGTGATAGAGAAAAGTGAAAGTCGAGTTTACCACTCCCTATCAGTGATAG
AGAAAAGTGAAAGTCGAGCTCCCCATCTTCAGTATATTCATCTTCCCATCCAAGAACCTTTATTTCCCCT
AAGTAAGTACTTTGCTACATCCATACTCCATCCTTCCCATCCCTTATTCCTTTGAACCTTTCAGTTCGAG
CTTTCCCACTTCATCGCAGCTTGACTAACAGCTACCCCGCTTGAGCAGACATCACCAATGTGAGACCACG
AA
